Addgene plasmid #183027: pB6-Hipp11-H2B-sfGFP-T2A-tdTomato-cre reporter-3pA stop-FNF-DTA
Purpose: B6J Hipp11-FNF-pCAG-loxP-3xSV40pA-loxP-H2B-sfGFP-T2A-tdTomato-WPRE-bpA allele targeting vector, low copy number
Depositing lab: Mario Capecchi. Depositing organization: University of Utah.
Backbone
  Vector backbone: Custom
  Backbone manufacturer: Hyung-song Nam, Capecchi laboratory
  Vector type: Mammalian Expression, Bacterial Expression, Mouse Targeting, Cre/Lox
  Selectable markers: Neomycin (select with G418)
Growth in bacteria
  Bacterial resistance: Ampicillin, 100 μg/mL
  Growth temperature: 30°C
  Growth strain: DH10B
  Copy number: Low Copy
Gene/Insert
  Gene/Insert name: H2B-sfGFP-T2A-tdTomato
  Species: Synthetic
Resource information
  A portion of this plasmid was derived from a plasmid made by: CAG promoter is from pCAGGS obtained from BCCM/LMBP. FNF is from plasmid #22687. SV40 pA is from Clontech. H2B is from plasmid #20972. sfGFP is from Sandia Biotech. tdTomato is from Roger Tsien. WPRE is from Miguel Ramalho-Santos. bGH pA is from Neal Copeland.
Terms and licenses: Academic/Nonprofit Terms; Industry Terms: Not Available to Industry
Depositor comments: Similar to the situation with some other plasmids in this collection, the missing four nucleotides at the 5' end of the WPRE renders it unrecognizable to SnapGene, but the expression vector is functional.
How to cite: pB6-Hipp11-H2B-sfGFP-T2A-tdTomato-cre reporter-3pA stop-FNF-DTA was a gift from Mario Capecchi (Addgene plasmid # 183027 ; http://n2t.net/addgene:183027 ; RRID:Addgene_183027)
