[The description below was written by a language model from this plasmid's Addgene catalogue record and pLannotate feature annotations shown in this document.]
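Description:
pB6-Hipp11-H2B-sfGFP-T2A-tdTomato-cre reporter-3pA stop-FNF-DTA is a large (about 23.8 kb) mouse gene-targeting vector built on a custom low-copy backbone. It is designed to insert a Cre-dependent dual fluorescent reporter into the Hipp11 safe-harbour locus of the C57BL/6J genome. In E. coli it replicates from a p15A origin and is selected with ampicillin (AmpR). The payload sits between attB1 and attB2 Gateway sites and is flanked by long stretches of genomic sequence. pLannotate detects Eif4enif1 exon fragments in the upstream stretch and a DRG1-like fragment in the downstream one, consistent with homology arms drawn from the intergenic Hipp11 region between those genes. Outside the arms, a PGK promoter drives diphtheria toxin fragment A with a bGH polyadenylation signal. This provides negative selection against random integrants that retain the backbone.

Between the arms, the "FNF" cassette comes first: two FRT sites flanking a PGK/EM7-driven NeoR/KanR gene with bGH poly(A). It allows G418 selection in mammalian cells and can later be removed with FLP recombinase. Downstream lies the CAG promoter (CMV enhancer, chicken β-actin promoter and chimeric intron), followed by a loxP-flanked stop made of three tandem SV40 polyadenylation signals. Next is the reporter open reading frame: human histone H2B fused to superfolder GFP, a T2A peptide named in the record though not annotated, and tdTomato. The transcript ends with a WPRE and bGH poly(A). The depositor notes that the WPRE lacks four nucleotides at its 5' end but that the vector is functional. Before recombination the stop blocks expression. Cre excision of the stop permits strong, ubiquitous-promoter-driven labelling of recombined cells with nuclear green and whole-cell red fluorescence, which suits lineage tracing and assessment of Cre activity.
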