Features (pLannotate 1.2.2; 56 found; start..end, strand, type, name):
    125..159     +  promoter       HSV TK promoter (fragment): herpes simplex virus thymidine kinase promoter
    164..663     +  promoter       PGK promoter: mouse phosphoglycerate kinase 1 promoter
    690..1262    +  CDS            DTA: diphtheria toxin fragment A; Corynebacterium diphtheriae tox
   1265..1337    +  CDS            small t antigen (fragment): SV40 (simian virus 40) small t antigen
   1339..1404    +  intron         small t intron: SV40 (simian virus 40) small t antigen intron
   1478..1702    +  polyA_signal   bGH poly(A) signal: bovine growth hormone polyadenylation signal
   1706..1727    +  promoter       SV40 promoter (fragment): SV40 enhancer and early promoter
   1731..1751    +  misc_feature   MCS (fragment): pBluescript multiple cloning site
   1764..1782    -  promoter       T3 promoter: promoter for bacteriophage T3 RNA polymerase
   1783..1821    +  CDS            ΔTK (fragment): truncated herpes simplex virus thymidine kinase (Salomon et al., 1995) confers sensitivity to nucleoside analogs such as acyclovir or ganciclovir
   1863..1911    +  polyA_signal   HSV TK poly(A) signal: herpes simplex virus thymidine kinase polyadenylation signal (Cole and Stacy, 1985)
   2214..2368    +  CDS            lacZα (fragment): LacZα fragment of β-galactosidase; lacZ fragment
   2374..2473    -  misc_feature   bom (fragment): basis of mobility region from pBR322
   2575..2610    -  CDS            rop (fragment): Rop protein, which maintains plasmids at low copy number; rop
   2705..2809    +  promoter       AmpR promoter: bla
   2810..3670    +  CDS            AmpR: β-lactamase; bla; confers resistance to ampicillin, carbenicillin, and related antibiotics
   3835..4380    +  rep_origin     p15A ori: Plasmids containing the medium-copy-number p15A origin of replication can be propagated in E. coli cells that contain a second plasmid with the ColE1 origin.
   4468..4523    +  rep_origin     RSF ori (fragment): Plasmids containing the RSF 1030 origin of replication can be propagated in E. coli cells that contain additional plasmids with compatible origins.
   4622..4643    -  misc_feature   bom (fragment): basis of mobility region from pBR322
   4664..4682    +  promoter       T7 promoter: promoter for bacteriophage T7 RNA polymerase
   4754..4861    +  CDS            gH (fragment): GH_HHV2H - Experimental evidence at protein level: Swiss-Prot protein existence level 1. The heterodimer glycoprotein H-glycoprotein L is required for the fusion of viral and plasma membranes leading to virus entry into the host cell. Following initial binding to host receptor, membrane fusion is mediated by the fusion machinery composed of gB and the heterodimer gH/gL. May also be involved in the fusion between the virion envelope and the outer nuclear membrane during virion morphogenesis (By similarity). Interaction with host integrins ITGAV/ITGB3 triggers release of cytosolic Ca(2+) and FAK
   4866..4891    -  misc_feature   MCS (fragment): pUC18/19 multiple cloning site
   4915..4939    +  protein_bind   attB1: mutant version of attB; recombination site for the Gateway® BP reaction BP Clonase™
   5963..6094    +  CDS            Eif4enif1 (fragment): 4ET_MOUSE - Also known as Clast4 From Mus musculus (Mouse).
   7444..7788    +  CDS            Eif4enif1 (fragment): 4ET_MOUSE - Also known as Clast4 From Mus musculus (Mouse).
   8247..8417    +  CDS            Eif4enif1 (fragment): 4ET_MOUSE - Also known as Clast4 From Mus musculus (Mouse).
   8918..9154    +  CDS            Eif4enif1 (fragment): 4ET_MOUSE - Also known as Clast4 From Mus musculus (Mouse).
  10690..10717   -  misc_feature   MCS (fragment): pBluescript multiple cloning site
  10718..10751   +  protein_bind   FRT (minimal): supports FLP-mediated excision but not integration (Turan and Bode, 2011) FLP recombinase from the Saccharomyces cerevisiae 2μ plasmid
  10815..11314   +  promoter       PGK promoter: mouse phosphoglycerate kinase 1 promoter
  11326..11373   +  promoter       EM7 promoter: synthetic bacterial promoter&nbsp
  11392..12195   +  CDS            NeoR/KanR: aminoglycoside phosphotransferase from Tn5; aph(3')-II (or nptII); confers resistance to neomycin, kanamycin, and G418 (Geneticin®)
  12233..12457   +  polyA_signal   bGH poly(A) signal: bovine growth hormone polyadenylation signal
  12461..12482   +  promoter       SV40 promoter (fragment): SV40 enhancer and early promoter
  12512..12545   +  protein_bind   FRT (minimal): supports FLP-mediated excision but not integration (Turan and Bode, 2011) FLP recombinase from the Saccharomyces cerevisiae 2μ plasmid
  12581..12960   +  enhancer       CMV enhancer: human cytomegalovirus immediate early enhancer
  12962..13239   +  promoter       chicken β-actin promoter: No description available
  13240..14256   +  intron         chimeric intron: chimera between introns from chicken β-actin and rabbit β-globin
  14316..14349   +  protein_bind   loxP: Cre-mediated recombination occurs in the 8-bp core sequence (GCATACAT). Cre recombinase
  14352..14377   +  misc_feature   MCS (fragment): pBluescript multiple cloning site
  14377..14459   +  CDS            large T antigen (fragment): large T antigen from SV40 (simian virus 40)
  14482..14603   +  polyA_signal   SV40 poly(A) signal: SV40 polyadenylation signal
  14610..14692   +  CDS            large T antigen (fragment): large T antigen from SV40 (simian virus 40)
  14715..14836   +  polyA_signal   SV40 poly(A) signal: SV40 polyadenylation signal
  14843..14925   +  CDS            large T antigen (fragment): large T antigen from SV40 (simian virus 40)
  14948..15069   +  polyA_signal   SV40 poly(A) signal: SV40 polyadenylation signal
  15092..15125   +  protein_bind   loxP: Cre-mediated recombination occurs in the 8-bp core sequence (GCATACAT). Cre recombinase
  15147..15524   +  CDS            H2BC3: H2B1B_HUMAN - Also known as H2BFF, HIST1H2BB Experimental evidence at protein level: Swiss-Prot protein existence level 1. Core component of nucleosome. Nucleosomes wrap and compact DNA into chromatin, limiting DNA accessibility to the cellular machineries which require DNA as a template. Histones thereby play a central role in transcription regulation, DNA repair, DNA replication and chromosomal stability. DNA accessibility is regulated via a complex set of post-translational modifications of histones, also called histone code, and nucleosome remodeling. From Homo sapiens (Human).
  15543..16256   +  CDS            Superfolder GFP: Superfolder GFP is a basic (constitutively fluorescent) green fluorescent protein published in 2005, derived from Aequorea victoria. It is reported to be a very rapidly-maturing weak dimer.
  16347..17774   +  CDS            tdTomato: tdTomato is a basic (constitutively fluorescent) orange fluorescent protein published in 2004, derived from Discosoma sp.. It is reported to be a somewhat slowly-maturing tandem dimer with low acid sensitivity.
  17785..18370   +  misc_feature   WPRE: woodchuck hepatitis virus posttranscriptional regulatory element
  18396..18620   +  polyA_signal   bGH poly(A) signal: bovine growth hormone polyadenylation signal
  18624..18645   +  promoter       SV40 promoter (fragment): SV40 enhancer and early promoter
  20266..20283   +  CDS            9xHis (fragment): 9xHis affinity tag
  23347..23442   -  CDS            DRG1 (fragment): DRG1_HUMAN - Also known as NEDD3. Experimental evidence at protein level: Swiss-Prot protein existence level 1. Catalyzes the conversion of GTP to GDP through hydrolysis of the gamma-phosphate bond in GTP (PubMed:29915238, PubMed:23711155). Appears to have an intrinsic GTPase activity that is stimulated by ZC3H15/DFRP1 binding likely by increasing the affinity for the potassium ions (PubMed:23711155). When hydroxylated at C-3 of 'Lys-22' by JMJD7, may bind to RNA and play a role in translation (PubMed:19819225, PubMed:29915238). Binds to microtubules and promotes microtubule polymerization and
  23695..23719   -  protein_bind   attB2: mutant version of attB; recombination site for the Gateway® BP reaction BP Clonase™
>Addgene plasmid #183027 | pB6-Hipp11-H2B-sfGFP-T2A-tdTomato-cre reporter-3pA stop-FNF-DTA | addgene full sequence | sequence record 360504 | Addgene NGS Result
GGAAGCAAAAAGCCTCTCCACCCAGGCCTGGAATGTTTCCACCCAATGTCGAGCAGTGTGGTTTTGCAAG
AGGAAGCAAAAAGCCTCTCCACCCAGGCCTGGAATGTTTCCACCCAATGTCGAGCAAACCCCGCCCAGCG
TCTTGTCATTGGCGAATTCTACCGGGTAGGGGAGGCGCTTTTCCCAAGGCAGTCTGGAGCATGCGCTTTA
GCAGCCCCGCTGGGCACTTGGCGCTACACAAGTGGCCTCTGGCCTCGCACACATTCCACATCCACCGGTA
GGCGCCAACCGGCTCCGTTCTTTGGTGGCCCCTTCGCGCCACCTTCTACTCCTCCCCTAGTCAGGAAGTT
CCCCCCCGCCCCGCAGCTCGCGTCGTGCAGGACGTGACAAATGGAAGTAGCACGTCTCACTAGTCTCGTG
CAGATGGACAGCACCGCTGAGCAATGGAAGCGGGTAGGCCTTTGGGGCAGCGGCCAATAGCAGCTTTGCT
CCTTCGCTTTCTGGGCTCAGAGGCTGGGAAGGGGTGGGTCCGGGGGCGGGCTCAGGGGCGGGCTCAGGGG
CGGGGCGGGCGCCCGAAGGTCCTCCGGAGGCCCGGCATTCTGCACGCTTCAAAAGCGCACGTCTGCCGCG
CTGTTCTCCTCTTCCTCATCTCCGGGCCTTTCGACCTGCAGGTCCTCGCCATGGATCCTGATGATGTTGT
TGATTCTTCTAAATCTTTTGTGATGGAAAACTTTTCTTCGTACCACGGGACTAAACCTGGTTATGTAGAT
TCCATTCAAAAAGGTATACAAAAGCCAAAATCTGGTACACAAGGAAATTATGACGATGATTGGAAAGGGT
TTTATAGTACCGACAATAAATACGACGCTGCGGGATACTCTGTAGATAATGAAAACCCGCTCTCTGGAAA
AGCTGGAGGCGTGGTCAAAGTGACGTATCCAGGACTGACGAAGGTTCTCGCACTAAAAGTGGATAATGCC
GAAACTATTAAGAAAGAGTTAGGTTTAAGTCTCACTGAACCGTTGATGGAGCAAGTCGGAACGGAAGAGT
TTATCAAAAGGTTCGGTGATGGTGCTTCGCGTGTAGTGCTCAGCCTTCCCTTCGCTGAGGGGAGTTCTAG
CGTTGAATATATTAATAACTGGGAACAGGCGAAAGCGTTAAGCGTAGAACTTGAGATTAATTTTGAAACC
CGTGGAAAACGTGGCCAAGATGCGATGTATGAGTATATGGCTCAAGCCTGTGCAGGAAATCGTGTCAGGC
GATCTCTTTGTGAAGGAACCTTACTTCTGTGGTGTGACATAATTGGACAAACTACCTACAGAGATTTAAA
GCTCTAAGGTAAATATAAAATTTTTAAGTGTATAATGTGTTAAACTACTGATTCTAATTGTTTGTGTATT
TTAGATTCCAACCTATGGAACTGATGAATGGGAGCAGTGGTGGAATGCAGATCCTAGAGCTCGCTGATCA
GCCTCGACTGTGCCTTCTAGTTGCCAGCCATCTGTTGTTTGCCCCTCCCCCGTGCCTTCCTTGACCCTGG
AAGGTGCCACTCCCACTGTCCTTTCCTAATAAAATGAGGAAATTGCATCGCATTGTCTGAGTAGGTGTCA
TTCTATTCTGGGGGGTGGGGTGGGGCAGGACAGCAAGGGGGAGGATTGGGAAGACAATAGCAGGCATGCT
GGGGATGCGGTGGGCTCTATGGCTTCTGAGGCGGAAAGAACCAGCTGGGGCTCGAGGGGGGGCCCGGTAC
CCAGCTTTTGTTCCCTTTAGTGAGGGTTAATTGCGCGCACGTTTGCCCGGGAGATGGGGGAGGCTAACTG
AAACACGGAAGGAGACAATACCGGAAGGAACCCGCGCTATGACGGCAATAAAAAGACAGAATAAAACGCA
CGGGTGTTGGGTCGTTTGTTCATAAACGCGGGGTTCGGTCCCAGGGCTGGCACTCTGTCGATACCCCACC
GAGACCCCATTGGGGCCAATACGCCCGCGTTTCTTCCTTTTCCCCACCCCACCCCCCAAGTTCGGGTGAA
GGCCCAGGGCTCGCAGCCAACGTCGGGGCGGCAGGCCCTGCCATAGCCACTGGCCCCGTGGGTTAGGGAC
GGGGTCCCCCATGGGGAATGGTTTATGGTTCGTGGGGGTTATTATTTTGGGCGTTGCGTGGGGTCAGGTC
CACGACCCAAGCTTGGCTGCAGGTCGAGCTCGCGAAAGCTTGGCACTGGCCGTCGTTTTACAACGTCGTG
ACTGGGAAAACCCTGGCGTTACCCAACTTAATCGCCTTGCAGCACATCCCCCTTTCGCCAGCTGGCGTAA
TAGCGAAGAGGCCCGCACCGATCGCCCTTCCCAACAGTTGCGCAGCCTGAATGGCGAATGGCGCCTGATG
CGGTATTTTCTCCTTACGCATCTGTGCGGTATTTCACACCGCATATGGTGCACTCTCAGTACAATCTGCT
CTGATGCCGCATAGTTAAGCCAGCCCCGACACCCGCCAACACCCGCTGACGCGCCCTGACGGGCTTGTCT
GCTCCCGGCATCCGCTTACAGACAAGCTGTGACCGTCTCCGGGAGCTGCATGTGTCAGAGGTTTTCACCG
TCATCACCGAAACGCGCGAGACGAAAGGGCCTCGTGATACGCCTATTTTTATAGGTTAATGTCATGATAA
TAATGGTTTCTTAGACGTCAGGTGGCACTTTTCGGGGAAATGTGCGCGGAACCCCTATTTGTTTATTTTT
CTAAATACATTCAAATATGTATCCGCTCATGAGACAATAACCCTGATAAATGCTTCAATAATATTGAAAA
AGGAAGAGTATGAGTATTCAACATTTCCGTGTCGCCCTTATTCCCTTTTTTGCGGCATTTTGCCTTCCTG
TTTTTGCTCACCCAGAAACGCTGGTGAAAGTAAAAGATGCTGAAGATCAGTTGGGTGCACGAGTGGGTTA
CATCGAACTGGATCTCAACAGCGGTAAGATCCTTGAGAGTTTTCGCCCCGAAGAACGTTTTCCAATGATG
AGCACTTTTAAAGTTCTGCTATGTGGCGCGGTATTATCCCGTGTTGACGCCGGGCAAGAGCAACTCGGTC
GCCGCATACACTATTCTCAGAATGACTTGGTTGAGTACTCACCAGTCACAGAAAAGCATCTTACGGATGG
CATGACAGTAAGAGAATTATGCAGTGCTGCCATAACCATGAGTGATAACACTGCGGCCAACTTACTTCTG
ACAACGATCGGAGGACCGAAGGAGCTAACCGCTTTTTTGCACAACATGGGGGATCATGTAACTCGCCTTG
ATCGTTGGGAACCGGAGCTGAATGAAGCCATACCAAACGACGAGCGTGACACCACGATGCCTGCAGCAAT
GGCAACAACGTTGCGCAAACTATTAACTGGCGAACTACTTACTCTAGCTTCCCGGCAACAATTAATAGAC
TGGATGGAGGCGGATAAAGTTGCAGGACCACTTCTGCGCTCGGCCCTTCCGGCTGGCTGGTTTATTGCTG
ATAAATCTGGAGCCGGTGAGCGTGGGTCTCGCGGTATCATTGCAGCACTGGGGCCAGATGGTAAGCCCTC
CCGTATCGTAGTTATCTACACGACGGGGAGTCAGGCAACTATGGATGAACGAAATAGACAGATCGCTGAG
ATAGGTGCCTCACTGATTAAGCATTGGTAACTGTCAGACCAAGTTTACTCATATATACTTTAGATTGATT
TAAAACTTCATTTTTAATTTAAAAGGATCTAGGTGAAGATCCTTTTTGATAATCTCATGACCAAAATCCC
TTAACGTGAGTTTTCGTTCCACTGAGCGTCAGACCCCTTAATAAGATGATCTTCTTGAGATCGTTTTGGT
CTGCGCGTAATCTCTTGCTCTGAAAACGAAAAAACCGCCTTGCAGGGCGGTTTTTCGAAGGTTCTCTGAG
CTACCAACTCTTTGAACCGAGGTAACTGGCTTGGAGGAGCGCAGTCACCAAAACTTGTCCTTTCAGTTTA
GCCTTAACCGGCGCATGACTTCAAGACTAACTCCTCTAAATCAATTACCAGTGGCTGCTGCCAGTGGTGC
TTTTGCATGTCTTTCCGGGTTGGACTCAAGACGATAGTTACCGGATAAGGCGCAGCGGTCGGACTGAACG
GGGGGTTCGTGCATACAGTCCAGCTTGGAGCGAACTGCCTACCCGGAACTGAGTGTCAGGCGTGGAATGA
GACAAACGCGGCCATAACAGCGGAATGACACCGGTAAACCGAAAGGCAGGAACAGGAGAGCGCACGAGGG
AGCCGCCAGGGGGAAACGCCTGGTATCTTTATAGTCCTGTCGGGTTTCGCCACCACTGATTTGAGCGTCA
GATTTCGTGATGCTTGTCAGGGGGGCGGAGCCTATGGAAAAACGGCTTTGCCGCGGCCCTCTCACTTCCC
TGTTAAGTATCTTCCTGGCATCTTCCAGGAAATCTCCGCCCCGTTCGTAAGCCATTTCCGCTCGCCGCAG
TCGAACGACCGAGCGTAGCGAGTCAGTGAGCGAGGAAGCGGAATATATCCTGTATCACATATTCTGCTGA
CGCACCGGTGCAGCCTTTTTTCTCCTGCCACATGAAGCACTTCACTGACACCCTCATCAGTGCCAACATA
GTAAGCCAGTATACACTCCGCTAGCAACCTGGCTTATCGAAATTAATACGACTCACTATAGGGAGACCGG
CAGATCCTAACTATAACGGTCCTAAGGTAGCGAAATCGATGCGACGCTAGCGGCCGCGTTTGCTTTTGTT
TCGTGTTGGTCACCACGGCCGAGTTTCCTCGGGACCCCGGGCAGCTGCTTTACATCCCAAAGACCTATCT
GCTCGGCCGGCCTCGGAACGCGAGCCTGCCCGGAAGATCCCCGGGTACCGAGCTCGAATTCATCGTCACC
ATCACCTCGAATCAACAAGTTTGTACAAAAAAGCAGGCTTTAAAGGAACCAATTCAGTCGAGCAAATAGA
ATTTAAGGCCAGCCTGGGGCCTTGTGAGGGCCTACTGTGACCCTCCAAAAAATAAAACAAGATTAGCTGT
TGTGGGAAAGTAGAAGGACAAATGTGAGGCAGGAGATGAGAGAGGAATGACTGGTCACATGATGGGAGTC
CAGTGAACATGCTGGCAGGTCTGTAAATTGTTCTCTTATGGGTTTATTTGTGATGATACATCTAGCTTTA
CCAGTGGGTTGGGATTTTTGTTTTTGTTTTTAACTGATACAGACTTATCCAATCAAAACTGATAGACAAG
GGGACTAGAATAGTTCTGTGCTTCAGGACTCCATATGAAACCCTGCACTAAATATCCCAAAGGCTCTTGC
TTTAGAGAAACTCCAGAAGGAATTTTGTTCATGAGTTAGGCCCTGTCTCATCCTTTATAAAATTCATTAT
AAAATTATATAATTTCATTATAAAATAAACAAGAACAAAGGATCCTTAATGGTAAGTTCTAGTAAGGTGT
ACGATAATTGAGTTTTCATGTATGTAATTTTAAAAGAAAAATACAAGGAACAAGTGGAATCATAGGTTCT
GAGGTCTCTGAAACATCTCTTCCCCATTACTAAGGTATATTTCCAGCCATGCTCTTCCCTCTTCTTAGCC
CTATTTCAGGGTTGAGAAACATGAGAACACACACAGGCCCATTTTACAGGGTGGCAAAGATGGATTGAAG
TTCTTGGGACAATGACTACTTGCCCCTTTGTGTTCTCTTGTAGTAGCTATAGGTCAGAACATTAGAATTA
CCTCTGCCCAAGTAAACAAAATGGGAACTCTTTACCCTGTTGAAGATGGCTTCACCTGGTAAAGCTAGGC
TTAAGAGCGAGTGCTGCATAGCCCAGTGGTCAAGTGCTCCAAAGCATATGTAAGACCCTAGGCTTAATTC
CCAGTGTCCTGAAAAGATAAAGCACTGGCTTAGTGTTAGGCAAAGGCACTTGAGTGTGCTGATCTCTGCC
TCTTCTCTGCAGCTTTCTCCTTCCTTCACCCCTACCTCAGTGATCCGGAAGATGTATGAAAGCAGAGAGA
AAACCAAGGAGGAAATGGCACCTGGAATGGTGGTTCCTGGTGATGGTAAAGAGGATACTCAGAAGACCAG
CGAAGGTACTGCTGCTTACCTGTGTCAGAACATAGGCATGAGTGACTGCAGTGTCAGGGAGATGGGTTAG
TGAGCTCAAACTTGCTCACTTGACATTGTGGCCAGCCGGGGTAACGATGTGCTTTAGCTTATGATTCTTA
CCATCTTTCAAGTTGAATAACAAACTCATTTAGCATATTGATATAGCTCAATTCTTTTTTTAACGTATTT
GTGTATTTGCCTGTGGTATGTCTGCATCATGTGTATCCAGTGCCCAAGGAGGCCAGAAGAGGGCATCAGA
ACCTCTAGAATTGTGAGCCACATGTGGGTGCTGGGAAGAGGTCCTCTTCAAGAGTATCCAGGTAGATAGG
GGGATAGATGCAGGGTTGTTGTTGTTTCTGTTACAGGTTGTTTGTTTTATTTGCAACAGGATCTTACTGT
GTAGCTGTGGCTAACCTCAAACTCACAGAGATCTACTGGTCTCTGCCTCCCAAGTCTTAGGATTAAAGGT
GCCTCAACTACATGCCTGGCAACTTGTGCTTTTTGTTTTGTAACACTATGTCAGAGGTTTTTGAGTTATT
CCTTTATGCACCGGGAATGCAGCTCAATTGTACTAAGTAGTAGAATACTTGCCAGCATGTACAAGACCAT
GGGTTCATGTTCACTCCCCAAGAAAGGAAATGACAACATCAAAAATAATTATTTCAGCAAAGAATTTGAA
GACCTTGGCATCTATGGACTGGAGAGATAGATCAGGGCACTGTTTGCTCTTCCAGAGGACCTGGGTTCAA
TTGCCAGCACCCACATGATAGCTCACCTTTTGTGACTTCAGCCCTAGGTGACCTAGCACCCTCCCCTGGC
CTCTGTGAGCACTGAACTCGACAGGCACACAGACATACATACAGGCAAAACACCATCCATATACATCATA
ATATAAGAAAATAAGGTTATAAATAAAATGTGGGCATCTATTCCTAGCTCAAGGCCTAACTACTCTATGA
CCATAACTCAACTCCGGGGCTTATGGAGAGTACCAGCTGTGCATCTGTCTACATTTAAAGCAAATAGATG
ACTTTCCATGAAAGCATCTAACATGGTTAAGAGGAAAAAAGAGCCGGCATGGTGGCACACGCCTTTAATC
CCAGCACTTGGGAAGCATAGGCAGGTGGATTTCTGAGTTCGAGGCCAGCCTGGTCTACAAAGTGAGTTCC
AGGACAGCCAGGGCTATACAGAGAAACCATGTCTTGAAAAACCAAAAAAAAAAAAAAGGAAAAAAGAATT
GTCAGAATTTTTAAAAGTAAGATTTGCTGGGTTGTTGGGAATTGAAATAAATTGATAAAGGATATCAAAA
TGTCCTGTAAATGAATCCTTACAGAGAACCTGCTGTCATCCAATCCCATACCCAATACTGATCAAGACTC
TTCTACGACAAATCCTAAGCTTTCAACATTACAGCGGTCTTCATGTTCCACCCCACTCTCCCAGACCAGC
CGTTATACCAAAGAACAAGATTATCGACCTAAAACAGCAGGAAGGAAAACACCTACCTTGGCATCCCCAG
TCCCAGGAACACCTTTTCTCCGCCCTACCCACCAAGTTCCCCTTGTCCCTCATGTTCCTATTGTTCGACC
TGCACACCAGCTTCACCCAGGATTAGTCCAAAGGTTGATAGCCCAAGGGGTACATCCACAGCATCTTCCA
AGTTTGCTCCAAGCTGGTGAGTTTCTGACTGGGTGTGGGCATTGGTTATTGGTCGTAGTATAAAAATTGC
TGCCACTAATTAAATGTTACATTATACTAAGTATTCCAAAAAGATCTTACTAGATTTAAATTCTTCTACC
TAAGTAGTGAGTCCAATCCAGTCTCACTTCCTTAGCTCACAAAAAGATTAGGAAACCTGCCAGACAGTGG
TAATACACGCCTTTAATCCCTGCACTCAGGAAGCAGAGGCAGGTGGATCTCTTTGAGTTCAAGGATAGCC
AGGGTACACTAAGGAACCCTGGCTGTGGCGTTCATTTACAATTGTGTCTGTGTATGCATATTCATGTACC
CTGGTACATGTATGGTGGCAAGTGTTCACCACATCCACCTCCTTGTAAGTATCCAAATCAACAAAAGTAG
TAAACTTTGACATTTTTAGGAACATCTACAACTCATGAGTTTCTTCTTTCTCCCCATCAGGTGTGCTTCC
TCCTGGGATAGACATGGCTCCTTTACAGGGGCTATCTGGCCCACTCCTGGGTCAACCCTTGTACCCTTTG
GTCTCTGCTGCTAGTCACCCTCTCCTAAACCCTCGTCCTGGGACCCCTCTGCATTTGGCGGTGATGCAGC
AGCAGCTACAGCGCTCAGGTAAGGTTTAGAAATAGGCCAGGTTAGCTGATCACACTGGAAAGTTCTGAGA
TTTCCAGGAGCAATAGTTATCACTGCCCCTTTGTTTCTTAGGTGTCACTAGAAAAACAGGTGAAGTGAAC
TGACCTGTGCAGTCTCAGGGATTATTACTACTGCAAGGACAGTCGGAGCCAGCCATGCTCTAGCTCTGTT
TTTCACTTCTTATAAGCCTGAGAATTTTTGCTGAGATGTGAACATGTCAGCCTTGGTGGGCTTTCTTACG
TTGCATTTTCTTACGTTGCATTTTGCACTTTAGGAAGCCTTTGGTTAAATCCTCTGGTAGACTTCCCATC
CCCCAAAGTAACAAACCATTCAAGCAAAGTAGGTCAGAAAATATTGTCAATACTGAGAACAGGACTTGGG
AGTGAGTATCCAAGGGTGGTCTTAGTAGACTTGTGGGGTTCTGTGGGTGAGGTGTAGAGTAGAGCTACTT
TGCTGCACTGACACTCTTCTCTCCATAGTTCTGCATCCTCCAGGCTCTAGTTCCCAGGCAGCAGCTATCA
GCGTTCAGACTCCTCAGAATGTACCCAGCCGGTCGGGCATGCCCCACATGCACTCCCAGCTGGAGCATCG
TACCAGCCAAAGGAGCAGCTCCCCTGTGGGCCTTGCCAAATGGTTTGGCTCAGATGTGCTACAGCAGCCT
CTGCCCTCCATGCCCACCAAAGTCATCAGTGTAGATGAACTGGAATATAGACAGTGAAGAGGGCAGGCTG
GCTCACCCATACCTGGACCTGTGGTGACACCCTGGTCATGACTCTCATTCCCTCTTTGTAATGGGCTTTT
ACATTGGAGCACACTATGTGAAGATGTTTAGGGGATCCACATACCTACCATGATCTACATTATGACAGAA
GGCTGTTAAATCGAATGAACCTACATGGTTCAAATACAAGGGATACAAGATTGTCAGTCCTGGAAGTCTT
TCTTTTATAAAATATGTGAATGAAGTGTTGGTGTCTTCTAGAGGTGACACCTAAGGGTTCTGAAAAAATA
AAATGTATAGACCCTTATGTACAGACCTGTGTATAAACTTTTGTACATACAAATAGGGTAGCTTTTTTTG
AACTTATACATACAGCTGTACATAAAGTAACTATCAGTTAGGCTTGTGTCAACTGTTTGGATTTTTTTCA
CTTGAATATTTGGGACTTTTTCTTTTGGTTTATTAAAAGTTACATATGCCACGTGTGTGAACGATATGGC
TGGTACTGTGTTTATTTCTTCCATGAACTAAGACAGTCTAAATGAGTTCCTTTCACGTTTTAATTTTACC
TTAGGACTTCTGGAATTTCTTCTGCACATAAAGTTCTGATAGCATTAGTTTAAGCTGGACTAACCCTGAA
AGTAGCTTGTGGCAAGTATCAAGGAATCAATATTATACTCTACAAAATCAAAGTTTACAGAGAAGTCATA
TAGTAATTTTTCTGAAATTTACTGGCACAATGTTAATCCAGCCTGACTCCAACTAATTAATGGTCACATT
AATTTAAGTCTTTCCCTTGCCTCTGCTGCATTAGTTTCTCTCAAAATTGTTAACTTACAACTTGAAGTCT
GGTATTATAAATTGAATGTAAAGCATTCTGAAAGATACTATACTGATTGCAGGTTTTTCAGTCAGGTTCA
AGCTAATTTGACCAGTCATTGGATTAATTATGGATCTGGGGCCATAAATGCTATTTTAATTCCACTATAG
AGATTAAAATAAGCCATTCTCCATTTCATAATATTCTATTGGACTTTGACTGCAGGGGCCTCCAAGTCTT
GACAGTAGATTATAATCCTTCAGCTGCCCACTCTACTGGAGGAGGACAAACTGGTCACTTTTCAGCAAAA
CCTGGCTGTGGATCAGGGCAGTCTGGTACTTCCAAGCTCATTAGATGCCATCATGCTCTCACTGCCTCCT
CAGCTTCAAGAGGAATCTGGAAAAAGCAGTCCCACTGGTCAGGAAAGGAACACTAGTGCACTTATCCTGG
GTGTCTGCTGAGCCAACAGTGGTAGTAAGGTAAGGGCAGGATGTGTCAAACTGCCAATAGAGAACTACTT
ACTCTTCAGGCTGAAGCTGATGGAACAGGTAACAAAGGCAAACACTAATCATGATCAGCAAGATGAAGCA
GAAAGGGAACAAGGGGATATTAAATGTGTATAGACACGCTAGAGAGATGGCTCAGCAGTTAAGAGAACTA
GCTGGTCTTTCAGAGGTCCTGAGATCAATGGCGCGCCAGTCTTAATTAAGGTATCGATAAGCTTGATATC
GAATTCCGAAGTTCCTATTCTCTAGAAAGTATAGGAACTTCAGGTCTGAAGAGGAGTTTACGTCCAGCCA
AGCTAGCTTGGCTGCAGGTCGTCGAAATTCTACCGGGTAGGGGAGGCGCTTTTCCCAAGGCAGTCTGGAG
CATGCGCTTTAGCAGCCCCGCTGGGCACTTGGCGCTACACAAGTGGCCTCTGGCCTCGCACACATTCCAC
ATCCACCGGTAGGCGCCAACCGGCTCCGTTCTTTGGTGGCCCCTTCGCGCCACCTTCTACTCCTCCCCTA
GTCAGGAAGTTCCCCCCCGCCCCGCAGCTCGCGTCGTGCAGGACGTGACAAATGGAAGTAGCACGTCTCA
CTAGTCTCGTGCAGATGGACAGCACCGCTGAGCAATGGAAGCGGGTAGGCCTTTGGGGCAGCGGCCAATA
GCAGCTTTGCTCCTTCGCTTTCTGGGCTCAGAGGCTGGGAAGGGGTGGGTCCGGGGGCGGGCTCAGGGGC
GGGCTCAGGGGCGGGGCGGGCGCCCGAAGGTCCTCCGGAGGCCCGGCATTCTGCACGCTTCAAAAGCGCA
CGTCTGCCGCGCTGTTCTCCTCTTCCTCATCTCCGGGCCTTTCGACCTGCAGCCTGTTGACAATTAATCA
TCGGCATAGTATATCGGCATAGTATAATACGACAAGGTGAGGAACTAAACCATGGGATCGGCCATTGAAC
AAGATGGATTGCACGCAGGTTCTCCGGCCGCTTGGGTGGAGAGGCTATTCGGCTATGACTGGGCACAACA
GACAATCGGCTGCTCTGATGCCGCCGTGTTCCGGCTGTCAGCGCAGGGGCGCCCGGTTCTTTTTGTCAAG
ACCGACCTGTCCGGTGCCCTGAATGAACTGCAGGACGAGGCAGCGCGGCTATCGTGGCTGGCCACGACGG
GCGTTCCTTGCGCAGCTGTGCTCGACGTTGTCACTGAAGCGGGAAGGGACTGGCTGCTATTGGGCGAAGT
GCCGGGGCAGGATCTCCTGTCATCTCACCTTGCTCCTGCCGAGAAAGTATCCATCATGGCTGATGCAATG
CGGCGGCTGCATACGCTTGATCCGGCTACCTGCCCATTCGACCACCAAGCGAAACATCGCATCGAGCGAG
CACGTACTCGGATGGAAGCCGGTCTTGTCGATCAGGATGATCTGGACGAAGAGCATCAGGGGCTCGCGCC
AGCCGAACTGTTCGCCAGGCTCAAGGCGCGCATGCCCGACGGCGATGATCTCGTCGTGACCCATGGCGAT
GCCTGCTTGCCGAATATCATGGTGGAAAATGGCCGCTTTTCTGGATTCATCGACTGTGGCCGGCTGGGTG
TGGCGGACCGCTATCAGGACATAGCGTTGGCTACCCGTGATATTGCTGAAGAGCTTGGCGGCGAATGGGC
TGACCGCTTCCTCGTGCTTTACGGTATCGCCGCTCCCGATTCGCAGCGCATCGCCTTCTATCGCCTTCTT
GACGAGTTCTTCTGAGGGGATCAATTCTCTAGAGCTCGCTGATCAGCCTCGACTGTGCCTTCTAGTTGCC
AGCCATCTGTTGTTTGCCCCTCCCCCGTGCCTTCCTTGACCCTGGAAGGTGCCACTCCCACTGTCCTTTC
CTAATAAAATGAGGAAATTGCATCGCATTGTCTGAGTAGGTGTCATTCTATTCTGGGGGGTGGGGTGGGG
CAGGACAGCAAGGGGGAGGATTGGGAAGACAATAGCAGGCATGCTGGGGATGCGGTGGGCTCTATGGCTT
CTGAGGCGGAAAGAACCAGCTGGGGCTCGACTAGAGCTTGCGGAACCCTTCGAAGTTCCTATTCTCTAGA
AAGTATAGGAACTTCATCAGTCAGGTACATAATGGATCCGGCGCGCCGTCGACATTGATTATTGACTAGT
TATTAATAGTAATCAATTACGGGGTCATTAGTTCATAGCCCATATATGGAGTTCCGCGTTACATAACTTA
CGGTAAATGGCCCGCCTGGCTGACCGCCCAACGACCCCCGCCCATTGACGTCAATAATGACGTATGTTCC
CATAGTAACGCCAATAGGGACTTTCCATTGACGTCAATGGGTGGAGTATTTACGGTAAACTGCCCACTTG
GCAGTACATCAAGTGTATCATATGCCAAGTACGCCCCCTATTGACGTCAATGACGGTAAATGGCCCGCCT
GGCATTATGCCCAGTACATGACCTTATGGGACTTTCCTACTTGGCAGTACATCTACGTATTAGTCATCGC
TATTACCATGGTCGAGGTGAGCCCCACGTTCTGCTTCACTCTCCCCATCTCCCCCCCCTCCCCACCCCCA
ATTTTGTATTTATTTATTTTTTAATTATTTTGTGCAGCGATGGGGGCGGGGGGGGGGGGGGGGCGCGCGC
CRGGSGGGGSGGGGSGGGGSGRGGGGSGGGGSGGGGCGAGGCGGAGAGGTGCGGCGGCAGCCAATCAGAG
CGGCGCGCTCCGAAAGTTTCCTTTTATGGCGAGGCGGCGGCGGCGGCGGCCCTATAAAAAGCGAAGCGCG
CGGCGGGCGGGAGTCGCTGCGCGCTGCCTTCGCCCCGTGCCCCGCTCCGCCGCCGCCTCGCGCCGCCCGC
CCCGGCTCTGACTGACCGCGTTACTCCCACAGGTGAGCGGGCGGGACGGCCCTTCTCCTCCGGGCTGTAA
TTAGCGCTTGGTTTAATGACGGCTTGTTTCTTTTCTGTGGCTGCGTGAAAGCCTTGAGGGGCTCCGGGAG
GGCCCTTTGTGCGGGGGGAGCGGCTCGGGGGGTGCGTGCGTGTGTGTGTGCGTGGGGAGCGCCGCGTGCG
GCTCCGCGCTGCCCGGCGGCTGTGAGCGCTGCGGGCGCGGCGCGGGGCTTTGTGCGCTCCGCAGTGTGCG
CGAGGGGAGCGCGGCCGGGGGCGGTGCCCCGCGGTGCGGGGGGGGCTGCGAGGGGAACAAAGGCTGCGTG
CGGGGTGTGTGCGTGGGGGGGTGAGCAGGGGGTGTGGGCGCGTCGGTCGGGCTGCAACCCCCCCTGCACC
CCCCTCCCCGAGTTGCTGAGCACGGCCCGGCTTCGGGTGCGGGGCTCCGTACGGGGCGTGGCGCGGGGCT
CGCCGTGCCGGGCGGGGGGTGGCGGCAGGTGGGGGTGCCGGGCGGGGCGGGGCCGCCTCGGGCCGGGGRG
GGCTCGGGGGAGGGGCGCGGCGGCCCCCGGAGCGCCGGCGGCTGTCGAGGCGCGGCGAGCCGCAGCCATT
GCCTTTTATGGTAATCGTGCGAGAGGGCGCAGGGACTTCCTTTGTCCCAAATCTGTGCGGAGCCGAAATC
TGGGAGGCGCCGCCGCACCCCCTCTAGCGGGCGCGGGGCGAAGCGGTGCGGCGCCGGCAGGAAGGAAATG
GGCGGGGAGGGCCTTCGTGCGTCGCCGCGCCGCCGTCCCCTTCTCCCTCTCCAGCCTCGGGGCTGTCCGC
GGGGGGACGGCTGCCTTCGGGGGGGACGGGGCAGGGCGGGGTTCGGCTTCTGGCGTGTGACCGGCGGCTC
TAGAGCCTCTGCTAACCATGTTCATGCCTTCTTCTTTTTCCTACAGCTCCTGGGCAACGTGCTGGTTATT
GTGCTGTCTCATCATTTTGGCAAAGAATTGCTAGCATAACTTCGTATAGCATACATTATACGAAGTTATA
GCCACCGCGGTGGCGGCCGCTCTAGAATCATAATCAGCCATACCACATTTGTAGAGGTTTTACTTGCTTT
AAAAAACCTCCCACACCTCCCCCTGAACCTGAAACATAAAATGAATGCAATTGTTGTTGTTAACTTGTTT
ATTGCAGCTTATAATGGTTACAAATAAAGCAATAGCATCACAAATTTCACAAATAAAGCATTTTTTTCAC
TGCATTCTAGTTGTGGTTTGTCCAAACTCATCAATGTATCTTAACTAGAATCATAATCAGCCATACCACA
TTTGTAGAGGTTTTACTTGCTTTAAAAAACCTCCCACACCTCCCCCTGAACCTGAAACATAAAATGAATG
CAATTGTTGTTGTTAACTTGTTTATTGCAGCTTATAATGGTTACAAATAAAGCAATAGCATCACAAATTT
CACAAATAAAGCATTTTTTTCACTGCATTCTAGTTGTGGTTTGTCCAAACTCATCAATGTATCTTAACTA
GAATCATAATCAGCCATACCACATTTGTAGAGGTTTTACTTGCTTTAAAAAACCTCCCACACCTCCCCCT
GAACCTGAAACATAAAATGAATGCAATTGTTGTTGTTAACTTGTTTATTGCAGCTTATAATGGTTACAAA
TAAAGCAATAGCATCACAAATTTCACAAATAAAGCATTTTTTTCACTGCATTCTAGTTGTGGTTTGTCCA
AACTCATCAATGTATCTTAACTAGTGGATCTCATGCCTAGGATAACTTCGTATAGCATACATTATACGAA
GTTATAGGCGCGCCGGTACCGCCACCATGCCTGAACCCTCTAAGTCTGCTCCAGCCCCTAAAAAGGGTTC
TAAGAAGGCTATCACTAAGGCGCAGAAGAAGGATGGTAAGAAGCGTAAGCGCAGCCGCAAGGAGAGCTAT
TCTATCTATGTGTACAAGGTTCTGAAGCAGGTCCACCCCGACACCGGCATCTCATCCAAGGCCATGGGGA
TCATGAACTCCTTCGTCAACGACATCTTCGAGCGCATCGCGGGCGAGGCTTCTCGCCTGGCTCACTACAA
TAAGCGCTCGACCATCACCTCCAGGGAGATTCAGACGGCTGTGCGCCTGCTGCTGCCTGGGGAGCTGGCT
AAGCATGCTGTGTCCGAGGGCACTAAGGCAGTTACCAAGTACACTAGCTCTAAGGATCCACCGGTCGCCA
CCATGAGCAAAGGAGAAGAACTTTTCACTGGAGTTGTCCCAATTCTTGTTGAATTAGATGGTGATGTTAA
TGGGCACAAATTTTCTGTCCGTGGAGAGGGTGAAGGTGATGCTACAAACGGAAAACTCACCCTTAAATTT
ATTTGCACTACTGGAAAACTACCTGTTCCGTGGCCAACACTTGTCACTACTCTGACCTATGGTGTTCAAT
GCTTTTCCCGTTATCCGGATCACATGAAACGGCATGACTTTTTCAAGAGTGCCATGCCCGAAGGTTATGT
ACAGGAACGCACTATATCTTTCAAAGATGACGGGACCTACAAGACGCGTGCTGAAGTCAAGTTTGAAGGT
GATACCCTTGTTAATCGTATCGAGTTAAAGGGTATTGATTTTAAAGAAGATGGAAACATTCTTGGACACA
AACTCGAGTACAACTTTAACTCACACAATGTATACATCACGGCAGACAAACAAAAGAATGGAATCAAAGC
TAACTTCAAAATTCGCCACAACGTTGAAGATGGTTCCGTTCAACTAGCAGACCATTATCAACAAAATACT
CCAATTGGCGATGGCCCTGTCCTTTTACCAGACAACCATTACCTGTCGACACAATCTGTCCTTTCGAAAG
ATCCCAACGAAAAGCGTGACCACATGGTCCTTCTTGAGTTTGTAACTGCTGCTGGGATTACACATGGCAT
GGATGAGCTCTACAAAGGCGGCTCCGGCGGCCGCTCCGAGGGCCGCGGCAGCCTGCTGACATGCGGCGAC
GTGGAAGAGAACCCTGGCCCTGCTCCTGGCAGCACAATGGTGAGCAAGGGCGAGGAGGTCATCAAAGAGT
TCATGCGCTTCAAGGTGCGCATGGAGGGCTCCATGAACGGCCACGAGTTCGAGATCGAGGGCGAGGGCGA
GGGCCGCCCCTACGAGGGCACCCAGACCGCCAAGCTGAAGGTGACCAAGGGCGGCCCCCTGCCCTTCGCC
TGGGACATCCTGTCCCCCCAGTTCATGTACGGCTCCAAGGCGTACGTGAAGCACCCCGCCGACATCCCCG
ATTACAAGAAGCTGTCCTTCCCCGAGGGCTTCAAGTGGGAGCGCGTGATGAACTTCGAGGACGGCGGTCT
GGTGACCGTGACCCAGGACTCCTCCCTGCAGGACGGCACGCTGATCTACAAGGTGAAGATGCGCGGCACC
AACTTCCCCCCCGACGGCCCCGTAATGCAGAAGAAGACCATGGGCTGGGAGGCCTCCACCGAGCGCCTGT
ACCCCCGCGACGGCGTGCTGAAGGGCGAGATCCACCAGGCCCTGAAGCTGAAGGACGGCGGCCACTACCT
GGTGGAGTTCAAGACCATCTACATGGCCAAGAAGCCCGTGCAACTGCCCGGCTACTACTACGTGGACACC
AAGCTGGACATCACCTCCCACAACGAGGACTACACCATCGTGGAACAGTACGAGCGCTCCGAGGGCCGCC
ACCACCTGTTCCTGGGGCATGGCACCGGCAGCACCGGCAGCGGCAGCTCCGGCACCGCCTCCTCCGAGGA
CAACAACATGGCCGTCATCAAAGAGTTCATGCGCTTCAAGGTGCGCATGGAGGGCTCCATGAACGGCCAC
GAGTTCGAGATCGAGGGCGAGGGCGAGGGCCGCCCCTACGAGGGCACCCAGACCGCCAAGCTGAAGGTGA
CCAAGGGCGGCCCCCTGCCCTTCGCCTGGGACATCCTGTCCCCCCAGTTCATGTACGGCTCCAAGGCGTA
CGTGAAGCACCCCGCCGACATCCCCGATTACAAGAAGCTGTCCTTCCCCGAGGGCTTCAAGTGGGAGCGC
GTGATGAACTTCGAGGACGGCGGTCTGGTGACCGTGACCCAGGACTCCTCCCTGCAGGACGGCACGCTGA
TCTACAAGGTGAAGATGCGCGGCACCAACTTCCCCCCCGACGGCCCCGTAATGCAGAAGAAGACCATGGG
CTGGGAGGCCTCCACCGAGCGCCTGTACCCCCGCGACGGCGTGCTGAAGGGCGAGATCCACCAGGCCCTG
AAGCTGAAGGACGGCGGCCACTACCTGGTGGAGTTCAAGACCATCTACATGGCCAAGAAGCCCGTGCAAC
TGCCCGGCTACTACTACGTGGACACCAAGCTGGACATCACCTCCCACAACGAGGACTACACCATCGTGGA
ACAGTACGAGCGCTCCGAGGGCCGCCACCACCTGTTCCTGTACGGCATGGACGAGCTGTACAAGTAAGGC
GCGCCAACCTCTGGATTACAAAATTTGTGAAAGATTGACTGGTATTCTTAACTATGTTGCTCCTTTTACG
CTATGTGGATACGCTGCTTTAATGCCTTTGTATCATGCTATTGCTTCCCGTATGGCTTTCATTTTCTCCT
CCTTGTATAAATCCTGGTTGCTGTCTCTTTATGAGGAGTTGTGGCCCGTTGTCAGGCAACGTGGCGTGGT
GTGCACTGTGTTTGCTGACGCAACCCCCACTGGTTGGGGCATTGCCACCACCTGTCAGCTCCTTTCCGGG
ACTTTCGCTTTCCCCCTCCCTATTGCCACGGCGGAACTCATCGCCGCCTGCCTTGCCCGCTGCTGGACAG
GGGCTCGGCTGTTGGGCACTGACAATTCCGTGGTGTTGTCGGGGAAATCATCGTCCTTTCCTTGGCTGCT
CGCCTGTGTTGCCACCTGGATTCTGCGCGGGACGTCCTTCTGCTACGTCCCTTCGGCCCTCAATCCAGCG
GACCTTCCTTCCCGCGGCCTGCTGCCGGCTCTGCGGCCTCTTCCGCGTCTTCGCCTTCGCCCTCAGACGA
GTCGGATCTCCCTTTGGGCCGCCTCCCCGCACTAGAGCTCGCTGATCAGCCTCGACTGTGCCTTCTAGTT
GCCAGCCATCTGTTGTTTGCCCCTCCCCCGTGCCTTCCTTGACCCTGGAAGGTGCCACTCCCACTGTCCT
TTCCTAATAAAATGAGGAAATTGCATCGCATTGTCTGAGTAGGTGTCATTCTATTCTGGGGGGTGGGGTG
GGGCAGGACAGCAAGGGGGAGGATTGGGAAGACAATAGCAGGCATGCTGGGGATGCGGTGGGCTCTATGG
CTTCTGAGGCGGAAAGAACCAGCTGGGGCTCGACTAGAGCTTGCGGAACCCTTAATTAATTTAGACACCC
ACATGGTGGCTCATGACCATCTATCTATAAATGGATCTGATTTTCATGTCTGGCAGTGTACAGAAGCTAA
CTGAAGAAAGGTGGAAGACCCACAAGAGTTCAAGATAAGCCCTATATAGTGAAGTTCAAGGCAAGCTTTT
TCTACCTGAAACTTAGTCTCAAAAAAAAATGAATACGTAAACAGTCTTCCAGGGGATAAGAACCTTACAG
AAAAAGCAGAAATGCCTGGGGCACTGGATTACCGATGTAATCAAATTCAGTCCTTGAATTGAACACAGGA
TTGCCTAGAGCAAGGCCAGCCAGAGATTCATCTCAGAGGGAGAAAGGTGTCTTTGGAGCAATTTTGTGGT
AATCTAGTATGTATCACATAAGTTTAGACGCATTTGGGACTGGAAAGATGTGAACAAAGCACCCTATGGC
TCACATCTGTCATTAACTCTAGTTCCAGTGCACCTGACACCGTCTTCTGGCCTCTGCAGTGACCAAGCAC
ATGGGTAGTATGTAGACATATACATAAGCAAAACACACATCATTAAAAAGTGACATTTCCCAAAGGAAGC
TGAAGAACCAGTTCTTGAGAAGATAGTAGAAATCAGAAGGGGAAATAGTAGACATACAGAGGGACTGACC
AGGTTGTGTCACCTTTATAGGCTAGGCTAATGGATGATCGACACTAGCGCTCTTTGTGAAGGACACACAA
ATGAGACATAGTTTATAGGACTAAACACACTTCTAAGCAATTTAATGAGACTTAAGACCCTGTCTCTAGC
AAATACTCTGGATGATATTCAGCTCAAGGCTCTTGTCAGACATGTTTCCATTTTCAAGGTGAGCTAACTG
GCCAAAACTGCCAACAACCTGTAGTGAATAGAGAAGATGAGAAAATCTGGATTCTCAAATGACCTAATGA
AAGCCACTGGAGCGCCATATGGTTTCTGTGAAAATGCCTTTTCAATCATTAACCTCTTAAATGAGTGTTA
GCATCCTAACTAATGAGTGGTGCAGAATAGTGGGTCTGCTTAGCTTAACTAAGGCCAAGAAAACAAAACA
GGAAATTCATTCCATGTCATGAGACTCATACTACGAGGTTCCCTTAGACCTCAGGAGAAAAAGTCTTTGG
CTGTAAGAACACACCTCAGTGGATGTGGTAGACTATGCCTTTACTCTTTTTTTTTTTTTTTTTTTTTTTT
GGGTTTTTTCGAGACAGGGTTTCTCTGTGTAGCCTTGGCTGTCCTGGAACTCACTTTGTTGACCAGGCTG
GCCTCGAACTCAGAGATCCGCCTGCCTCTGCCTCTCAAGTGCTAGAATTAAAAGTGTGCGCCACCACTCC
CAGCTATATAGACTATGCCTTTAATCAGGACACTTGGGAGGCAGGGGGATCTCAAATTCAATTCCAGACA
GATGACTGACAAACACACACATACACCATTCGTCTTTTCTTTTTTTCTTTTTTCTTTTGAAAACAGGTTT
CTCTATGCAGCCCTGGCTTTCCTAGAATTCAATCTATAGACCCAGCTGGCCTCAAACACAGAACCTCTTG
CCTCTGCCTCCTCAACACTATGACTAAAGGTGTGAACCACCACCACCACCACCCACCTGGCCAAAGAATG
AATTGAGTGAATAAGTACGAGTGCAACTCTCCAGCAGCCTGAGGCAAGAAAGCTTAACAGTTGAACCTGA
GACCCTACTTCGTTTGTGTTGTACATATCTTCTCATAATGAACTAGGCAGCCTAGTCTCTCTACCAAATA
CACCATGCACTTACACCTCCTCAAACCAACTGCAACAGCTACACACATTTCCATGGCTTGCCTGTAATAA
TAAATTCACAAACTTCCTCTAAGTAACTTTTAGTGGAAATCTACCAGGTTATGCCTATTTGTGATTGGGT
GCACAGATGACTAGATGAGATGTAATTTGGGAAGTGACATGCAATAGGAAAAATGAATATATAACCTATA
AATAGAAAACACCAAGGCAAGCGTGGTGACTCACACCTTTAATTAGCACTTGGGAGGCAGAAGTCGCATC
ATCTCTTAGGTCAAGGCCAATCTAGTTCCAGACCAGCAAGGACAACAGAAACCTTGCCTTGATATAAACA
TTTTAAAACTTTAAAAATAGAGAAGCCCAAACTCTGCTCATTGGTAATCTACCCTTCCTTTCTTTAGACA
CCTTGAGAAGCTAGGCTACATAGCTTTGGGTCCTTACGTACCCCCACTCACTCAGCCTGCAGTCAATCTC
TGATAGTGTTTCCTGCCATAAGCTACACTACTGTTTTGCTCCAAACCTTACTTCTAGTACAAATCCATGT
GAGGTCTTCGTTTCAATTTGGGGGGGAAGAGGCCAGAACACTTGCCGCAGATCCCAACAACGGGCAGCAC
ATTCCCAGCTAGTGTATCTGATACAAACTCTATCTTCATTCAGAACCATCAAGTCTAAGCCCCAAGAGCA
AAGGTAAATTCATGTATGTTTGGCTGGAGAAAGCATTTCAAGTCAAGGTGAGCCTTGAACTCCTAACACT
CTTGCCTCTACCTTCCAAATGCCAATATAGGTATTTGTCACACCAGCTTCTCAAATCCTGTTGGGCTAGC
AACTGGGTGGGAGGAGTGTAGAGGGGTACTAAAAAATGGACTCAAGGCCTCTTCAAAACCACTGAGGCCT
TGTACAGGATTTGAACTTCCTTCTCTTTTCAGCATCCTGAAGTACAAAGCTAAAGCAAAGTAAATTTTTG
CTTGGCCTGAGGACTTCCAAAAATCTAGGCTCTCACTGGAGAAGAAACCTAGCTGGAAATTCCACAGTTC
TGATAAGCCAATTCTTTTTTTTTTTAACCATTTATTTATTTATAAGTAAGTACACTGTAGCTGTCTTCAG
ACATCCCAGATCTCATGACGGATGGCTGTGAGCTACCTTGTGGTTGCTGGGATTTTAACTCAGGACCTTC
AGAAGAGCAGTCAGTGCTCTTAACCAGTGCTCTCCGGCCCAGTGGAAACCAATTCTTTAGTGTGGGGACA
GGCTTTCAGTCATAGCCTATCAGTCAATGTCCTAGTGAGAAACCAGTCTATATTTTGAGGCTTGAGAGGC
CTGATTCCAAGGACAGTTTTAAACCCGGAGAAAGGAAGAGAGCTAGCTCTAGGGCAGCAGACGGAGCCCT
GAGGGAAGGGTAGTGTGTGGTAAGGCCCACAGCTTTCCTCAGACCTCTGAAGGCTCTAGCTCATCTCCTT
TGAAGACAGAAGAAGCAAAGTCTGTTCTCCTACAAAGACGTTCCTGTCTTTCTCAAGGCCTCCTCTATCA
TCACTGCAGACCACATTAAAATAATCTTCCAGCCAGGCGGTGGTGGCACACACCTTTAATCCCAGCACTT
GGGAGGCAGAGGCAGGCCGGATCTCTGAGTTTGAGGCCAGCCTGGTCTACAAAGTGAGTTCCAGGACAGC
CAGAGCTATACAGAGAAACCCTGTCTCGAAAAACCAAAAAAAAAAAAAAAAAAAAAAAAAAAAGATTACT
GTATTTGTGAGCCTCAATCTCATCGTGTCGTACATGGAACAGTGGCATTAACTTTTAAGGTTGGGATTGC
TGGTATTAAGGGGAGGGTTTTGGAAGCTGCTTAGCACAGTGTCAGTCGTAGGAAATATTCACTGTATGGT
GGTTCTTGTCACTCAGCCTGTTTTTGTTTTTGTTTTGTTTTTTGTTTTTTTCCTGAGACAGGGTTTCTCT
GTAGTGTTTATATATATATATATATATATAACTTCAGACAGCAAAAGAGGGTATCAGAAAGGGCTAATAG
ACAACTTGCACCTCACCCTATAGGTGGAACAACAGTATGAACTAACCAGTACCCCCCGGAGCTCGTGTCT
CTAGCTGGATATATAGCAGAAGATGGCCTAGATGGCCATCAGTGGAAAGAGAGGCCCATTGGTCTTACAA
ACTTTATGTGCCTCAGTACAAGGGAACACCAGGGCCAAGAAAGCGAGGGGAGGGGGGTTGGGAGACTTTC
AGAGTAGCATTGGAAATATAAATGAAGAAAATACCTCCTCATCACAGCAGTCCGCTCAGCTCAGAATCCA
GAGACTATTGCGCTGGAGAAAAATCTGCAGTTAACTTTACCTATTATACCTTCCTCTCTCCAATGTCCTG
AGAAGGACCACTTGAAAGGACAGAAAGCCAAGCCCAGGTGAAAGCCTATCATTACAGCACACTACCAATG
GACAAACGGACACAGGTCCCATTCTCTGTCCCATTTCCTATGACCAAGCAGGCGTTGCCTCATTCACCTC
ATCACACAGCAAACCTCACATGAATAACGACACATGGCCAGCGGGCCCACCAGCTTCTTTATACAGTTCA
ATAGAAGTGACAGCAAAGTAGGGAAAGTGGTGTTGCTGAGGAGCTAAAGGTGCACAGTGGTAAGCCCAGC
ACTGAGGAGATGGAGGCTGATGAAAGGGATTCTAGGCCAGCCTCAGCTGCAAGAGTTCAAAGCCAGCCTG
AAATACATAACACCCTATCTCCGGAAAGAAAAAAATTGTGGTGTTTCAGTTTGATAAGTCTCCATATCAA
TCCCTGTATCCCAATCCAGAGGCTGCCAAAGACAGAGGGGCTGAGGAAGGTACTTAGTCATAAGGAACAC
TGCTGTGGCCAGCCAGCAGATGGCAAGAGGACTTCACTTCTTCACAATCTGAATGACGTCTTCATCTTCC
AATGTGTGGTCTTTACCCACTTTCTGAGGATTATGTTTCACAGACAGACCCCAGACCAAAGCACTGTATG
GAGAGGAATAAAGAGTCAGTGGCTGTAGCAAGCAGCTGCTTCCCTAACTGCCCAGGTGCCAGCTTATCAA
ATTTAGCATCCTGGATCTTAAAAGGCACAGAACTACAACAGATAAAAGCCCTCTTCTAAATACATCAGAA
TAAACAAACAGTCAAAGCCACTTGCTAAAGCAGTGTTGCACACTGAGTCATGGGATCGCTGTCATTCAAC
AGCCAATTAGTTTAAACCAACTGGAGATATCTAGACCCAGCTTTCTTGTACAAAGTGGTTGATTCGAGGC
TGCTAACAAATCGAGCAGTGTGGTTTTCAAGA
